>Addgene plasmid #99313 | STARR-seq luciferase validation vector_mP_CMV | addgene full sequence | sequence record 193012 | Addgene NGS Result
CGGTAGGGCTACGCCCTTGGGCAATCCGGTACTGCCACTACTGTTCATGATCAGGGCGATGGTTTTGTCC
CGGTCGAAGCTCTCGGGCACGAAGTCGTACTCGTTGAAGCCGGGTGGCAAATGGGAAGTCACGAAGGTGT
ACATGCTTTGGAAGCCCTGGTAGTCGGTCTTGCTATCCATGATGATGATCTTTTGTATGATCGGTAGCTT
CTTTTGCACGTTGAGGATCTTTTGCAGCCCTTTCTTGCTCACGAATACGACGGTGGGCTGGCTGATGCCC
ATGCTGTTCAGCAGCTCGCGCTCGTTGTAGATGTCGTTAGCTGGGGCCACAGCCACACCGATGAACAGGG
CACCCAACACGGGCATGAAGAACTGCAAGCTATTCTCGCTGCACACCACGATCCGATGGTTTGTATTCAG
CCCATAGCGCTTCATAGCTTCTGCCAGCCGAACGCTCATCTCGAAGTACTCGGCGTAGGTAATGTCCACC
TCGATATGTGCGTCGGTAAAGGCGATGGTGCCGGGCACCAGGGCGTAGCGCTTCATGGCTTTGTGCAGCT
GCTCGCCGGCGGTCCCGTCTTCGAGTGGGTAGAATGGCGCTGGGCCCTTCTTAATGTTTTTGGCATCTTC
CATGGTGGCTTTACCAACAGTACCGGATTGCCAAGCTTTAGGTCGCTAGCCCTGGAAGTCGAGCTTCCAT
TATATACCCTCTCTCGAAGATCCGGCCAGTTAGGCCAGAGAAATGTTCTGGCACCTGCACTTGCACTGGG
GACAGCCTATTTTGCTAGTTTGTTTTGTTTCGTTTTGTTTTGATGGAGAGCGTATGTTAGTACTATCGAT
TCACACAAAAAACCAACACACAGATGTAATGAAAATAAAGATATTTTATTGCGGCCTGTCCAATACCTCC
CGTACCTTAATATTACTTACTTATCCTTGAGAGACGTACTAGTAACCCTGATAAATGCTTCAATAATATT
GAAAAAGGACGAGTATGAGCATCCAACATTTTCGTGTCGCACTCATTCCCTTCTTTGCGGCATTTTGCTT
GCCTGTTTTTGCACACCCCGAAACGCTGGTGAAAGTAAAAGATGCTGAAGATCAACTGGGTGCAAGAGTG
GGCTATATCGAACTGGATCTCAATAGCGGCAAGATCCTTGAGTCTTTCCGCCCCGAAGAACGATTCCCGA
TGATGAGCACTTTCAAAGTACTGCTATGTGGCGCGGTGTTGTCCCGTATAGACGCCGGGCAAGAGCAGCT
TGGTCGCCGTATACACTACTCACAAAACGACTTGGTTGAGTACTCGCCGGTCACGGAAAAGCATCTTACG
GATGGCATGACGGTAAGAGAATTGTGTAGTGCTGCCATTACCATGAGCGACAACACCGCGGCCAACTTAC
TTCTGACAACGATCGGAGGCCCTAAGGAGCTGACTGCATTTCTTCATAATATGGGTGATCATGTGACCCG
GCTTGACCGCTGGGAACCAGAGTTGAACGAAGCCATACCGAACGACGAGCGTGATACCACGATGCCAGTA
GCAATGGCCACAACTCTTCGGAAACTACTCACTGGCGAACTTCTTACTCTAGCATCACGACAGCAGCTCA
TAGACTGGATGGAGGCGGACAAAGTAGCAGGACCACTTCTTCGCTCGGCCCTCCCTGCTGGCTGGTTCAT
TGCTGACAAATCGGGGGCCGGTGAACGCGGCTCTCGCGGCATCATTGCTGCGCTGGGGCCTGATGGTAAG
CCCTCACGAATCGTAGTGATCTACACGACGGGGAGTCAGGCCACTATGGACGAACGAAATAGGCAGATCG
CTGAGATCGGTGCCTCACTGATCAAGCACTGGTAACCACTGCAGTGGTTTAGCATTTGCGGCCGCTGTCA
GACCAAGTTTACTCATATATACTTTAGATTGATTTAAAACTTCATTTTTAATTTAAAAGGATCTAGGTGA
AGATCCTTTTTGATAATCTCATGACCAAAATCCCTTAACGTGAGTTTTCGTTCCACTGAGCGTCAGACCC
CGTAGAAAAGATCAAAGGATCTTCTTGAGATCCTTTTTTTCTGCGCGTAATCTGCTGCTTGCAAACAAAA
AAACCACCGCTACCAGCGGTGGTTTGTTTGCCGGATCAAGAGCTACCAACTCTTTTTCCGAAGGTAACTG
GCTTCAGCAGAGCGCAGATACCAAATACTGTTCTTCTAGTGTAGCCGTAGTTAGGCCACCACTTCAAGAA
CTCTGTAGCACCGCCTACATACCTCGCTCTGCTAATCCTGTTACCAGTGGCTGCTGCCAGTGGCGATAAG
TCGTGTCTTACCGGGTTGGACTCAAGACGATAGTTACCGGATAAGGCGCAGCGGTCGGGCTGAACGGGGG
GTTCGTGCACACAGCCCAGCTTGGAGCGAACGACCTACACCGAACTGAGATACCTACAGCGTGAGCTATG
AGAAAGCGCCACGCTTCCCGAAGGGAGAAAGGCGGACAGGTATCCGGTAAGCGGCAGGGTCGGAACAGGA
GAGCGCACGAGGGAGCTTCCAGGGGGAAACGCCTGGTATCTTTATAGTCCTGTCGGGTTTCGCCACCTCT
GACTTGAGCGTCGATTTTTGTGATGCTCGTCAGGGGGGCGGAGCCTATGGAAAAACGCCAGCAACGCGGC
CTTTTTACGGTTCCTGGCCTTTTGCTGGCCTTTTGCTCACATGTTTACGACATTTTGGAAAGTCCCGTTG
ATTTTGGTGCCAAAACAAACTCCCATTGACGTCAATGGGGTGGAGACTTGGAAATCCCCGTGAGTCAAAC
CGCTATCCACGCCCATTGGTGTACTGCCAAAACCGCATCACCATGGTAATAGCGATGACTAATACGTAGA
TGTACTGCCAAGTAGGAAAGTCCCGTAAGGTCATGTACTGGGCATAATGCCAGGCGGGCCATTTACCGTC
ATTGACGTCAATAGGGGGCGGACTTGGCATATGATACACTTGATGTACTGCCAAGTGGGCAGTTTACCGT
AAATACTCCACCCATTGACGTCAATGGAAAGTCCCTATTGGCGTTACTATGGGAACATACGTCATTATTG
ACGTCAATGGGCGGGGGTCGTTGGGCGGTCAGCCAGGCGGGCCATTTACCGTAAGTTATGTAACGCGGAA
CTCCATATATGGGCTATGAACTAATGACCCCGTAATTGATTACTATTAATAACTAGTCAATAATCAATGC
CAACATGGCGGTCATATTGGACATGAGCCAATATAAATGTACATATTATGATATAGATACAACGTATGCA
ATGGCCAATAGCCAATATTGATTTATGCTATATAACCAATGAATAATATGGCTAATGGCCAATATTGAGG
ACCCTTATCGATTTTACCACATTTGTAGAGGTTTTACTTGCTTTAAAAAACCTCCCACACCTCCCCCTGA
ACCTGAAACATAAAATGAATGCAATTGTTGTTGTTAACTTGTTTATTGCAGCTTATAATGGTTACAAATA
AAGCAATAGCATCACAAATTTCACAAATAAAGCATTTTTTTCACTGCATTCTAGTTGTGGTTTGTCCAAA
CTCATCAATGTATCTTATCATGTCTGCTCGAAGCGGCCGGCCGCCCCGACTCTAGAATTATTACACGGCG
ATCTTGCCGCCCTTCTTGGCCTTAATGAGAATCTCGCGGATCTTGCGGGCGTCCAACTTGCCGGTCAGTC
CTTTAGGCACCTCGTCCACGAACACAACACCACCGCGCAGCTTCTTGGCGGTTGTAACCTGGCTGGCCAC
ATAGTCCACGATCTCCTTCTCGGTCATGGTTTTACCGTGTTCCAGCACGACGACTGCGGCGGGCAGCTCG
CCGGCATCGTCGTCGGGCAGGCCGGCGACCCCGGCGTCGAAGATGTTGGGGTGTTGCAGCAGGATGCTCT
CCAGTTCGGCTGGGGCTACCTGGTAGCCCTTGTATTTGATCAGGCTCTTCAGCCGGTCCACGATGAAGAA
GTGCTCGTCCTCGTCCCAGTAGGCGATGTCGCCGCTGTGCAGCCAGCCGTCCTTGTCGATGAGAGCGTTT
GTAGCCTCGGGGTTGTTAACGTAGCCGCTCATGATCATGGGGCCACGGACGCACAGCTCGCCGCGCTGGT
TCACACCCAGTGTCTTACCGGTGTCCAAGTCCACCACCTTAGCCTCGAAGAAGGGCACCACCTTGCCTAC
TGCGCCAGGCTTGTCGTCCCCTTCGGGGGTGATCAGAATGGCGCTGGTTGTTTCTGTCAGGCCGTAGCCC
TGGCGGATGCCTGGTAGGTGGAAGCGTTTGGCCACGGCCTCACCTACCTCCTTGCTGAGCGGCGCCCCGC
CGCTGGCGATCTCGTGCAAGTTGCTTAGGTCGTACTTGTCGATGAGAGTGCTCTTAGCGAAGAAGCTAAA
TAGTGTGGGCACCAGCAGGGCAGATTGAATCTTATAGTCTTGCAAGCTGCGCAAGAATAGCTCCTCCTCG
AAGCGGTACATGAGCACGACCCGAAAGCCGCAGATCAAGTAGCCCAGCGTGGTGAACATGCCGAAGCCGT
GGTGAAATGGCACCACGCTGAGGATAGCGGTGTCGGGGATGATCTGGTTGCCGAAGATGGGGTCGCGGGC
ATGACTGAATCGGACACAAGCGGTGCGGTG
Features (pLannotate 1.2.2; 11 found; start..end, strand, type, name):
    682..712     -  promoter       minP: minimal TATA-box promoter with low basal activity
    737..828     -  misc_feature   pause site: RNA polymerase II transcriptional pause signal from the human α2 globin gene
    842..890     -  polyA_signal   poly(A) signal: synthetic polyadenylation signal
    953..994     +  promoter       AmpR promoter (fragment): bla
    995..1855    +  CDS            AmpR: β-lactamase confers resistance to ampicillin, carbenicillin, and related antibiotics
   2055..2643    +  rep_origin     ori: high-copy-number ColE1/pMB1/pBR322/pUC origin of replication
   2705..2840    -  promoter       CMV promoter (fragment): human cytomegalovirus (CMV) immediate early promoter
   2842..3219    -  enhancer       CMV enhancer: human cytomegalovirus immediate early enhancer
   3375..3443    +  CDS            large T antigen (fragment): large T antigen from SV40 (simian virus 40)
   3466..3587    +  polyA_signal   SV40 poly(A) signal: SV40 polyadenylation signal
   3631..633     -  CDS            luciferase (across the origin): firefly luciferase synthetic luc2 version of the luciferase gene
