[The description below was written by a language model from this plasmid's Addgene catalogue record and pLannotate feature annotations shown in this document.]
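Description:
STARR-seq luciferase validation vector_mP_CMV is a mammalian reporter plasmid of about 4.65 kb, built on a Promega-derived luciferase backbone and used to test enhancer activity by transient transfection into cultured cells. It is propagated in E. coli as a high-copy plasmid through a ColE1/pUC-type origin and selected with ampicillin via the β-lactamase (AmpR) gene.

The reporter unit consists of a minimal TATA-box promoter (minP, the "mP" core promoter in the name), which has low basal activity, driving the synthetic luc2 version of firefly luciferase, followed by an SV40 polyadenylation signal. An adjacent short match to SV40 large T antigen most likely reflects the SV40 sequence that carries this signal rather than any expressed product. Upstream of the minimal promoter sit a synthetic poly(A) signal and an RNA polymerase II transcriptional pause site from the human α2 globin gene, which together limit read-through transcription from the backbone into the reporter.

The 654 bp insert, introduced by Gibson cloning, lies downstream of the luciferase cassette and is annotated as the human cytomegalovirus immediate early enhancer plus a fragment of the adjoining CMV promoter. The catalogue lists the insert species as human, although the element is viral in origin. This placement mirrors the STARR-seq arrangement, in which candidates sit downstream of the core promoter rather than upstream of it, so any increase in luciferase signal reflects the ability of the candidate to activate the minimal promoter from a distance. Carrying the strong CMV enhancer, this version plausibly serves as a positive control or benchmark in validation assays, though the record does not say so explicitly.
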