Addgene plasmid #99313: STARR-seq luciferase validation vector_mP_CMV
Purpose: Luciferase validation vector with CMV enhancer inserted downstream of the reporter gene. The candidate's enhancer activity is reflected by luciferase activity
Depositing lab: Alexander Stark. Depositing organization: Research Institute of Molecular Pathology (IMP). Publication: Resolving systematic errors in widely used enhancer activity assays in human cells. Muerdter F, Boryn LM, Woodfin AR, Neumayr C, Rath M, Zabidi MA, Pagani M, Haberle V, Kazmar T, Catarino RR, Schernhuber K, Arnold CD, Stark A. Nat Methods. 2017 Dec 11. pii: nmeth.4534. doi: 10.1038/nmeth.4534. PubMed 29256496.
Backbone
  Vector backbone: STARR-seq luciferase validation vector_mP
  Backbone manufacturer: Promega
  Backbone size w/o insert (bp): 3990
  Vector type: Mammalian Expression, Luciferase ; STARR-seq Luciferase validation vector
Growth in bacteria
  Bacterial resistance: Ampicillin, 100 μg/mL
  Growth temperature: 37°C
  Growth strain: DH5alpha
  Copy number: High Copy
Gene/Insert
  Gene/Insert name: CMV enhancer
  Species: H. sapiens (human)
  Insert size (bp): 654
  Cloning method: Gibson Cloning
Terms and licenses: Academic/Nonprofit Terms; Industry Terms: Not Available to Industry
Depositor comments: This vector has the CMV enhancer cloned downstream of the reporter gene; Core promoter is the mP . Please see bioRxiv for preprint article. Posted 17 July 2017. DOI: 10.1101/164590
How to cite: STARR-seq luciferase validation vector_mP_CMV was a gift from Alexander Stark (Addgene plasmid # 99313 ; http://n2t.net/addgene:99313 ; RRID:Addgene_99313)
